Addgene plasmid #76240: FRK gRNA (BRDN0001144749)
Purpose: 3rd generation lentiviral gRNA plasmid targeting human FRK
Depositing lab: John Doench & David Root. Depositing organization: Broad Institute. Publication: Optimized sgRNA design to maximize activity and minimize off-target effects of CRISPR-Cas9. Doench JG, Fusi N, Sullender M, Hegde M, Vaimberg EW, Donovan KF, Smith I, Tothova Z, Wilen C, Orchard R, Virgin HW, Listgarten J, Root DE. Nat Biotechnol. 2016 Jan 18. doi: 10.1038/nbt.3437. PubMed 26780180.
Backbone
  Vector backbone: lentiGuide-Puro
  Backbone manufacturer: Zhang Lab (Addgene plasmid # 52963)
  Vector type: Mammalian Expression, Lentiviral, CRISPR
  Selectable markers: Puromycin
Growth in bacteria
  Bacterial resistance: Ampicillin, 100 μg/mL
  Growth temperature: 37°C
  Growth strain: DH5alpha
  Copy number: High Copy
Gene/Insert
  Gene/Insert name: FRK (alt names: FRK; NM_002031.2)
  gRNA/shRNA sequence: CTATATTCCTTCTAACTACG
  Species: H. sapiens (human)
  Entrez Gene: FRK (a.k.a. GTK, PTK5, RAK)
  Promoter: hU6
  Cloning method: Unknown
  Sequencing primers: 5′ U6-F; 3′ pS2-R
Terms and licenses: Academic/Nonprofit Terms; Industry Terms: Not Available to Industry
Depositor comments: The gRNA was designed to target the following Genbank reference sequence(s): NM_002031.2. Note that this plasmid does NOT contain Cas9. It should be used in conjunction with lentiCas9-Blast (Addgene #52962) or otherwise with cell lines already expressing Cas9. Browse the full kinome gRNA library at http://www.addgene.org/pooled-library/broadgpp-human-kinome/ or visit http://www.broadinstitute.org/rnai/public/ for detailed protocols and information.
How to cite: FRK gRNA (BRDN0001144749) was a gift from John Doench & David Root (Addgene plasmid # 76240 ; http://n2t.net/addgene:76240 ; RRID:Addgene_76240)
