[The description below was written by a language model from this plasmid's Addgene catalogue record and pLannotate feature annotations shown in this document.]
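Description:
FRK gRNA (BRDN0001144749) is a third-generation lentiviral guide RNA plasmid built on the lentiGuide-Puro backbone and designed to direct Streptococcus pyogenes Cas9 to the human FRK gene (also known as GTK, PTK5 or RAK), which encodes a tyrosine kinase. It is propagated in E. coli as a high-copy plasmid through a ColE1/pUC-type origin with ampicillin selection from the β-lactamase gene. An f1 origin, an SV40 origin and remnants of lac and phage promoter elements are also carried in the backbone.

The lentiviral transfer cassette begins with an RSV promoter fused to a truncated HIV-1 5' LTR, which makes genomic RNA production Tat-independent. It is followed by the Ψ packaging signal with a gag fragment and the Rev response element, and ends in a self-inactivating ΔU3 3' LTR with a downstream SV40 polyadenylation signal. Within this unit, a human U6 RNA polymerase III promoter drives the FRK-specific spacer joined to the SpCas9 gRNA scaffold. A cPPT/CTS element comes next. After it, the EF-1α core promoter with intron A expresses puromycin N-acetyltransferase, allowing selection of transduced mammalian cells. A WPRE follows to enhance transcript expression.

The plasmid does not encode Cas9, so it must be paired with a separate Cas9 vector such as lentiCas9-Blast or used in cells that already express the nuclease. The guide was designed against the FRK reference transcript and belongs to a human kinome gRNA collection. It is suited to knocking out FRK by lentiviral delivery.
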