Features (pLannotate 1.2.2; 29 found; start..end, strand, type, name):
     14..80      +  CDS            small t antigen (fragment): SV40 (simian virus 40) small t antigen
    106..317     +  promoter       EF-1α core promoter: core promoter for human elongation factor EF-1α
    318..1256    +  intron         EF-1α intron A: intron upstream of the start codon of human EF-1α
   1278..1877    +  CDS            PuroR (fragment): puromycin N-acetyltransferase; pac from Streptomyces; confers resistance to puromycin
   1893..2481    +  misc_feature   WPRE: woodchuck hepatitis virus posttranscriptional regulatory element
   2532..2551    +  misc_feature   cPPT/CTS (fragment): central polypurine tract and central termination sequence of HIV-1
   2553..2786    +  LTR            3' LTR (ΔU3): self-inactivating 3' long terminal repeat (LTR) from HIV-1
   2864..2985    +  polyA_signal   SV40 poly(A) signal: SV40 polyadenylation signal
   3025..3160    +  rep_origin     SV40 ori: SV40 origin of replication
   3181..3199    -  promoter       T7 promoter: promoter for bacteriophage T7 RNA polymerase
   3207..3362    +  CDS            lacZα (fragment): LacZα fragment of β-galactosidase; lacZ fragment
   3367..3795    +  rep_origin     f1 ori (sequence partly withheld): f1 bacteriophage origin of replication; arrow indicates direction of (+) strand synthesis
   3848..3952    +  promoter       AmpR promoter: bla
   3953..4813    +  CDS            AmpR: β-lactamase; bla; confers resistance to ampicillin, carbenicillin, and related antibiotics
   4984..5572    +  rep_origin     ori: high-copy-number ColE1/pMB1/pBR322/pUC origin of replication
   5755..5847    +  CDS            lacI (fragment): lac repressor; lacI; The lac repressor binds to the lac operator to inhibit transcription in E. coli. This inhibition can be relieved by adding lactose or isopropyl-β-D-thiogalactopyranoside (IPTG).
   5860..5881    +  protein_bind   CAP binding site: CAP binding activates transcription in the presence of cAMP. E. coli catabolite activator protein
   5896..5926    +  promoter       lac promoter: promoter for the E. coli lac operon
   5934..5950    +  protein_bind   lac operator: The lac repressor binds to the lac operator to inhibit transcription in E. coli. This inhibition can be relieved by adding lactose or isopropyl-β-D-thiogalactopyranoside (IPTG). lac repressor encoded by lacI
   5995..6013    +  promoter       T3 promoter: promoter for bacteriophage T3 RNA polymerase
   6041..6267    +  promoter       RSV promoter: Rous sarcoma virus enhancer/promoter
   6268..6448    +  LTR            5' LTR (truncated): truncated 5' long terminal repeat (LTR) from HIV-1
   6495..6620    +  misc_feature   HIV-1 Ψ: packaging signal of human immunodeficiency virus type 1
   6604..6967    +  CDS            HIV-1 gag (fragment): gag protein from human immunodeficiency virus 1; gag
   7113..7346    +  misc_feature   RRE: The Rev response element (RRE) of HIV-1 allows for Rev-dependent mRNA export from the nucleus to the cytoplasm.
   7723..7749    +  CDS            Rev (fragment): human immunodeficiency virus 1 (HIV-1) Rev protein; rev; enhances nuclear export of unspliced and incompletely spliced viral mRNAs
   7753..7993    +  promoter       U6 promoter: RNA polymerase III promoter for human U6 snRNA
   8023..8098    +  misc_RNA       gRNA scaffold: guide RNA scaffold for the Streptococcus pyogenes CRISPR/Cas9 system
   8154..8271    +  misc_feature   cPPT/CTS: central polypurine tract and central termination sequence of HIV-1
>Addgene plasmid #76240 | FRK gRNA (BRDN0001144749) | addgene full sequence | sequence record 185456 | Addgene Assembled Sequence
CCCGGGTGCAAAGATGGATAAAGTTTTAAACAGAGAGGAATCTTTGCAGCTAATGGACCTTCTAGGTCTT
GAAAGGAGTGGGAATTGGCTCCGGTGCCCGTCAGTGGGCAGAGCGCACATCGCCCACAGTCCCCGAGAAG
TTGGGGGGAGGGGTCGGCAATTGATCCGGTGCCTAGAGAAGGTGGCGCGGGGTAAACTGGGAAAGTGATG
TCGTGTACTGGCTCCGCCTTTTTCCCGAGGGTGGGGGAGAACCGTATATAAGTGCAGTAGTCGCCGTGAA
CGTTCTTTTTCGCAACGGGTTTGCCGCCAGAACACAGGTAAGTGCCGTGTGTGGTTCCCGCGGGCCTGGC
CTCTTTACGGGTTATGGCCCTTGCGTGCCTTGAATTACTTCCACCTGGCTGCAGTACGTGATTCTTGATC
CCGAGCTTCGGGTTGGAAGTGGGTGGGAGAGTTCGAGGCCTTGCGCTTAAGGAGCCCCTTCGCCTCGTGC
TTGAGTTGAGGCCTGGCCTGGGCGCTGGGGCCGCCGCGTGCGAATCTGGTGGCACCTTCGCGCCTGTCTC
GCTGCTTTCGATAAGTCTCTAGCCATTTAAAATTTTTGATGACCTGCTGCGACGCTTTTTTTCTGGCAAG
ATAGTCTTGTAAATGCGGGCCAAGATCTGCACACTGGTATTTCGGTTTTTGGGGCCGCGGGCGGCGACGG
GGCCCGTGCGTCCCAGCGCACATGTTCGGCGAGGCGGGGCCTGCGAGCGCGGCCACCGAGAATCGGACGG
GGGTAGTCTCAAGCTGGCCGGCCTGCTCTGGTGCCTGGCCTCGCGCCGCCGTGTATCGCCCCGCCCTGGG
CGGCAAGGCTGGCCCGGTCGGCACCAGTTGCGTGAGCGGAAAGATGGCCGCTTCCCGGCCCTGCTGCAGG
GAGCTCAAAATGGAGGACGCGGCGCTCGGGAGAGCGGGCGGGTGAGTCACCCACACAAAGGAAAAGGGCC
TTTCCGTCCTCAGCCGTCGCTTCATGTGACTCCACGGAGTACCGGGCGCCGTCCAGGCACCTCGATTAGT
TCTCGAGCTTTTGGAGTACGTCGTCTTTAGGTTGGGGGGAGGGGTTTTATGCGATGGAGTTTCCCCACAC
TGAGTGGGTGGAGACTGAAGTTAGGCCAGCTTGGCACTTGATGTAATTCTCCTTGGAATTTGCCCTTTTT
GAGTTTGGATCTTGGTTCATTCTCAAGCCTCAGACAGTGGTTCAAAGTTTTTTTCTTCCATTTCAGGTGT
CGTGACGTACGGCCACCATGACCGAGTACAAGCCCACGGTGCGCCTCGCCACCCGCGACGACGTCCCCAG
GGCCGTACGCACCCTCGCCGCCGCGTTCGCCGACTACCCCGCCACGCGCCACACCGTCGATCCGGACCGC
CACATCGAGCGGGTCACCGAGCTGCAAGAACTCTTCCTCACGCGCGTCGGGCTCGACATCGGCAAGGTGT
GGGTCGCGGACGACGGCGCCGCCGTGGCGGTCTGGACCACGCCGGAGAGCGTCGAAGCGGGGGCGGTGTT
CGCCGAGATCGGCCCGCGCATGGCCGAGTTGAGCGGTTCCCGGCTGGCCGCGCAGCAACAGATGGAAGGC
CTCCTGGCGCCGCACCGGCCCAAGGAGCCCGCGTGGTTCCTGGCCACCGTCGGAGTCTCGCCCGACCACC
AGGGCAAGGGTCTGGGCAGCGCCGTCGTGCTCCCCGGAGTGGAGGCGGCCGAGCGCGCCGGGGTGCCCGC
CTTCCTGGAGACCTCCGCGCCCCGCAACCTCCCCTTCTACGAGCGGCTCGGCTTCACCGTCACCGCCGAC
GTCGAGGTGCCCGAAGGACCGCGCACCTGGTGCATGACCCGCAAGCCCGGTGCCTGAACGCGTTAAGTCG
ACAATCAACCTCTGGATTACAAAATTTGTGAAAGATTGACTGGTATTCTTAACTATGTTGCTCCTTTTAC
GCTATGTGGATACGCTGCTTTAATGCCTTTGTATCATGCTATTGCTTCCCGTATGGCTTTCATTTTCTCC
TCCTTGTATAAATCCTGGTTGCTGTCTCTTTATGAGGAGTTGTGGCCCGTTGTCAGGCAACGTGGCGTGG
TGTGCACTGTGTTTGCTGACGCAACCCCCACTGGTTGGGGCATTGCCACCACCTGTCAGCTCCTTTCCGG
GACTTTCGCTTTCCCCCTCCCTATTGCCACGGCGGAACTCATCGCCGCCTGCCTTGCCCGCTGCTGGACA
GGGGCTCGGCTGTTGGGCACTGACAATTCCGTGGTGTTGTCGGGGAAATCATCGTCCTTTCCTTGGCTGC
TCGCCTGTGTTGCCACCTGGATTCTGCGCGGGACGTCCTTCTGCTACGTCCCTTCGGCCCTCAATCCAGC
GGACCTTCCTTCCCGCGGCCTGCTGCCGGCTCTGCGGCCTCTTCCGCGTCTTCGCCTTCGCCCTCAGACG
AGTCGGATCTCCCTTTGGGCCGCCTCCCCGCGTCGACTTTAAGACCAATGACTTACAAGGCAGCTGTAGA
TCTTAGCCACTTTTTAAAAGAAAAGGGGGGACTGGAAGGGCTAATTCACTCCCAACGAAGACAAGATCTG
CTTTTTGCTTGTACTGGGTCTCTCTGGTTAGACCAGATCTGAGCCTGGGAGCTCTCTGGCTAACTAGGGA
ACCCACTGCTTAAGCCTCAATAAAGCTTGCCTTGAGTGCTTCAAGTAGTGTGTGCCCGTCTGTTGTGTGA
CTCTGGTAACTAGAGATCCCTCAGACCCTTTTAGTCAGTGTGGAAAATCTCTAGCAGTACGTATAGTAGT
TCATGTCATCTTATTATTCAGTATTTATAACTTGCAAAGAAATGAATATCAGAGAGTGAGAGGAACTTGT
TTATTGCAGCTTATAATGGTTACAAATAAAGCAATAGCATCACAAATTTCACAAATAAAGCATTTTTTTC
ACTGCATTCTAGTTGTGGTTTGTCCAAACTCATCAATGTATCTTATCATGTCTGGCTCTAGCTATCCCGC
CCCTAACTCCGCCCATCCCGCCCCTAACTCCGCCCAGTTCCGCCCATTCTCCGCCCCATGGCTGACTAAT
TTTTTTTATTTATGCAGAGGCCGAGGCCGCCTCGGCCTCTGAGCTATTCCAGAAGTAGTGAGGAGGCTTT
TTTGGAGGCCTAGGGACGTACCCAATTCGCCCTATAGTGAGTCGTATTACGCGCGCTCACTGGCCGTCGT
TTTACAACGTCGTGACTGGGAAAACCCTGGCGTTACCCAACTTAATCGCCTTGCAGCACATCCCCCTTTC
GCCAGCTGGCGTAATAGCGAAGAGGCCCGCACCGATCGCCCTTCCCAACAGTTGCGCAGCCTGAATGGCG
AATGGG
[124 nt withheld, positions 3367-3490]
C
[91 nt withheld, positions 3492-3582]
A
[49 nt withheld, positions 3584-3632]
CCTTTGACGTTGGAGTCCACGTTCTTT
[37 nt withheld, positions 3660-3696]
ACCCTATCTCGGTCTATTCTTTTGATTTATAAGGGATTTTGCCGATTTCGGCCTATTGGTTAAAAAATGA
GCTGATTTAACAAAAATTTAACGCGAATTTTAACAAAATATTAACGCTTACAATTTAGGTGGCACTTTTC
GGGGAAATGTGCGCGGAACCCCTATTTGTTTATTTTTCTAAATACATTCAAATATGTATCCGCTCATGAG
ACAATAACCCTGATAAATGCTTCAATAATATTGAAAAAGGAAGAGTATGAGTATTCAACATTTCCGTGTC
GCCCTTATTCCCTTTTTTGCGGCATTTTGCCTTCCTGTTTTTGCTCACCCAGAAACGCTGGTGAAAGTAA
AAGATGCTGAAGATCAGTTGGGTGCACGAGTGGGTTACATCGAACTGGATCTCAACAGCGGTAAGATCCT
TGAGAGTTTTCGCCCCGAAGAACGTTTTCCAATGATGAGCACTTTTAAAGTTCTGCTATGTGGCGCGGTA
TTATCCCGTATTGACGCCGGGCAAGAGCAACTCGGTCGCCGCATACACTATTCTCAGAATGACTTGGTTG
AGTACTCACCAGTCACAGAAAAGCATCTTACGGATGGCATGACAGTAAGAGAATTATGCAGTGCTGCCAT
AACCATGAGTGATAACACTGCGGCCAACTTACTTCTGACAACGATCGGAGGACCGAAGGAGCTAACCGCT
TTTTTGCACAACATGGGGGATCATGTAACTCGCCTTGATCGTTGGGAACCGGAGCTGAATGAAGCCATAC
CAAACGACGAGCGTGACACCACGATGCCTGTAGCAATGGCAACAACGTTGCGCAAACTATTAACTGGCGA
ACTACTTACTCTAGCTTCCCGGCAACAATTAATAGACTGGATGGAGGCGGATAAAGTTGCAGGACCACTT
CTGCGCTCGGCCCTTCCGGCTGGCTGGTTTATTGCTGATAAATCTGGAGCCGGTGAGCGTGGGTCTCGCG
GTATCATTGCAGCACTGGGGCCAGATGGTAAGCCCTCCCGTATCGTAGTTATCTACACGACGGGGAGTCA
GGCAACTATGGATGAACGAAATAGACAGATCGCTGAGATAGGTGCCTCACTGATTAAGCATTGGTAACTG
TCAGACCAAGTTTACTCATATATACTTTAGATTGATTTAAAACTTCATTTTTAATTTAAAAGGATCTAGG
TGAAGATCCTTTTTGATAATCTCATGACCAAAATCCCTTAACGTGAGTTTTCGTTCCACTGAGCGTCAGA
CCCCGTAGAAAAGATCAAAGGATCTTCTTGAGATCCTTTTTTTCTGCGCGTAATCTGCTGCTTGCAAACA
AAAAAACCACCGCTACCAGCGGTGGTTTGTTTGCCGGATCAAGAGCTACCAACTCTTTTTCCGAAGGTAA
CTGGCTTCAGCAGAGCGCAGATACCAAATACTGTTCTTCTAGTGTAGCCGTAGTTAGGCCACCACTTCAA
GAACTCTGTAGCACCGCCTACATACCTCGCTCTGCTAATCCTGTTACCAGTGGCTGCTGCCAGTGGCGAT
AAGTCGTGTCTTACCGGGTTGGACTCAAGACGATAGTTACCGGATAAGGCGCAGCGGTCGGGCTGAACGG
GGGGTTCGTGCACACAGCCCAGCTTGGAGCGAACGACCTACACCGAACTGAGATACCTACAGCGTGAGCT
ATGAGAAAGCGCCACGCTTCCCGAAGGGAGAAAGGCGGACAGGTATCCGGTAAGCGGCAGGGTCGGAACA
GGAGAGCGCACGAGGGAGCTTCCAGGGGGAAACGCCTGGTATCTTTATAGTCCTGTCGGGTTTCGCCACC
TCTGACTTGAGCGTCGATTTTTGTGATGCTCGTCAGGGGGGCGGAGCCTATGGAAAAACGCCAGCAACGC
GGCCTTTTTACGGTTCCTGGCCTTTTGCTGGCCTTTTGCTCACATGTTCTTTCCTGCGTTATCCCCTGAT
TCTGTGGATAACCGTATTACCGCCTTTGAGTGAGCTGATACCGCTCGCCGCAGCCGAACGACCGAGCGCA
GCGAGTCAGTGAGCGAGGAAGCGGAAGAGCGCCCAATACGCAAACCGCCTCTCCCCGCGCGTTGGCCGAT
TCATTAATGCAGCTGGCACGACAGGTTTCCCGACTGGAAAGCGGGCAGTGAGCGCAACGCAATTAATGTG
AGTTAGCTCACTCATTAGGCACCCCAGGCTTTACACTTTATGCTTCCGGCTCGTATGTTGTGTGGAATTG
TGAGCGGATAACAATTTCACACAGGAAACAGCTATGACCATGATTACGCCAAGCGCGCAATTAACCCTCA
CTAAAGGGAACAAAAGCTGGAGCTGCAAGCTTAATGTAGTCTTATGCAATACTCTTGTAGTCTTGCAACA
TGGTAACGATGAGTTAGCAACATGCCTTACAAGGAGAGAAAAAGCACCGTGCATGCCGATTGGTGGAAGT
AAGGTGGTACGATCGTGCCTTATTAGGAAGGCAACAGACGGGTCTGACATGGATTGGACGAACCACTGAA
TTGCCGCATTGCAGAGATATTGTATTTAAGTGCCTAGCTCGATACATAAACGGGTCTCTCTGGTTAGACC
AGATCTGAGCCTGGGAGCTCTCTGGCTAACTAGGGAACCCACTGCTTAAGCCTCAATAAAGCTTGCCTTG
AGTGCTTCAAGTAGTGTGTGCCCGTCTGTTGTGTGACTCTGGTAACTAGAGATCCCTCAGACCCTTTTAG
TCAGTGTGGAAAATCTCTAGCAGTGGCGCCCGAACAGGGACTTGAAAGCGAAAGGGAAACCAGAGGAGCT
CTCTCGACGCAGGACTCGGCTTGCTGAAGCGCGCACGGCAAGAGGCGAGGGGCGGCGACTGGTGAGTACG
CCAAAAATTTTGACTAGCGGAGGCTAGAAGGAGAGAGATGGGTGCGAGAGCGTCAGTATTAAGCGGGGGA
GAATTAGATCGCGATGGGAAAAAATTCGGTTAAGGCCAGGGGGAAAGAAAAAATATAAATTAAAACATAT
AGTATGGGCAAGCAGGGAGCTAGAACGATTCGCAGTTAATCCTGGCCTGTTAGAAACATCAGAAGGCTGT
AGACAAATACTGGGACAGCTACAACCATCCCTTCAGACAGGATCAGAAGAACTTAGATCATTATATAATA
CAGTAGCAACCCTCTATTGTGTGCATCAAAGGATAGAGATAAAAGACACCAAGGAAGCTTTAGACAAGAT
AGAGGAAGAGCAAAACAAAAGTAAGACCACCGCACAGCAAGCGGCCGCTGATCTTCAGACCTGGAGGAGG
AGATATGAGGGACAATTGGAGAAGTGAATTATATAAATATAAAGTAGTAAAAATTGAACCATTAGGAGTA
GCACCCACCAAGGCAAAGAGAAGAGTGGTGCAGAGAGAAAAAAGAGCAGTGGGAATAGGAGCTTTGTTCC
TTGGGTTCTTGGGAGCAGCAGGAAGCACTATGGGCGCAGCGTCAATGACGCTGACGGTACAGGCCAGACA
ATTATTGTCTGGTATAGTGCAGCAGCAGAACAATTTGCTGAGGGCTATTGAGGCGCAACAGCATCTGTTG
CAACTCACAGTCTGGGGCATCAAGCAGCTCCAGGCAAGAATCCTGGCTGTGGAAAGATACCTAAAGGATC
AACAGCTCCTGGGGATTTGGGGTTGCTCTGGAAAACTCATTTGCACCACTGCTGTGCCTTGGAATGCTAG
TTGGAGTAATAAATCTCTGGAACAGATTTGGAATCACACGACCTGGATGGAGTGGGACAGAGAAATTAAC
AATTACACAAGCTTAATACACTCCTTAATTGAAGAATCGCAAAACCAGCAAGAAAAGAATGAACAAGAAT
TATTGGAATTAGATAAATGGGCAAGTTTGTGGAATTGGTTTAACATAACAAATTGGCTGTGGTATATAAA
ATTATTCATAATGATAGTAGGAGGCTTGGTAGGTTTAAGAATAGTTTTTGCTGTACTTTCTATAGTGAAT
AGAGTTAGGCAGGGATATTCACCATTATCGTTTCAGACCCACCTCCCAACCCCGAGGGGACCCAGAGAGG
GCCTATTTCCCATGATTCCTTCATATTTGCATATACGATACAAGGCTGTTAGAGAGATAATTAGAATTAA
TTTGACTGTAAACACAAAGATATTAGTACAAAATACGTGACGTAGAAAGTAATAATTTCTTGGGTAGTTT
GCAGTTTTAAAATTATGTTTTAAAATGGACTATCATATGCTTACCGTAACTTGAAAGTATTTCGATTTCT
TGGCTTTATATATCTTGTGGAAAGGACGAAACACCGCTATATTCCTTCTAACTACGGTTTTAGAGCTAGA
AATAGCAAGTTAAAATAAGGCTAGTCCGTTATCAACTTGAAAAAGTGGCACCGAGTCGGTGCTTTTTTAA
GCTTGGCGTAACTAGATCTTGAGACAAATGGCAGTATTCATCCACAATTTTAAAAGAAAAGGGGGGATTG
GGGGGTACAGTGCAGGGGAAAGAATAGTAGACATAATAGCAACAGACATACAAACTAAAGAATTACAAAA
ACAAATTACAAAAATTCAAAATTTTCGGGTTTATTACAGGGACAGCAGAGATCCACTTTGGCGCCGGCTC
GAGGGGG
