>Addgene plasmid #76240 | FRK gRNA (BRDN0001144749) | depositor partial sequence | sequence record 143700 | Target Sequence
CTATATTCCTTCTAACTACG
