>Addgene plasmid #76240 | FRK gRNA (BRDN0001144749) | addgene partial sequence | sequence record 185455 | hU6-F
GTAGAAAGTAATAATTTCTTGGGTAGTTTGCAGTTTTAAAATTATGTTTTAAAATGGACTATCATATGCT
TACCGTAACTTGAAAGTATTTCGATTTCTTGGCTTTATATATCTTGTGGAAAGGACGAAACACCGCTATA
TTCCTTCTAACTACGGTTTTAGAGCTAGAAATAGCAAGTTAAAATAAGGCTAGTCCGTTATCAACTTGAA
AAAGTGGCACCGAGTCGGTGCTTTTTTAAGCTTGGCGTAACTAGATCTTGAGACAAATGGCAGTATTCAT
CCACAATTTTAAAAGAAAAGGGGGGATTGGGGGGTACAGTGCAGGGGAAAGAATAGTAGACATAATAGCA
ACAGACATACAAACTAAAGAATTACAAAAACAAATTACAAAAATTCAAAATTTTCGGGTTTATTACAGGG
ACAGCAGAGATCCACTTTGGCGCCGGCTCGAGGGGGCCCGGGTGCAAAGATGGATAAAGTTTTAAACAGA
GAGGAATCTTTGCAGCTAATGGACCTTCTAGGTCTTGAAAGGAGTGGGAATTGGCTCCGGTGCCCGTCAG
TGGGCAGAGC
